>Addgene plasmid #240168 | pVF152 | addgene full sequence | sequence record 486842 | Addgene NGS Result
ACCCACGCTCACCGGCTCCAGATTTATCAGCAATAAACCAGCCAGCCGGAAGGGCCGAGCGCAGAAGTGG
TCCTGCAACTTTATCCGCCTCCATCCAGTCTATTAATTGTTGCCGGGAAGCTAGAGTAAGTAGTTCGCCA
GTTAATAGTTTGCGCAACGTTGTTGCCATTGCTACAGGCATCGTGGTGTCACGCTCGTCGTTTGGTATGG
CTTCATTCAGCTCCGGTTCCCAACGATCAAGGCGAGTTACATGATCCCCCATGTTGTGCAAAAAAGCGGT
TAGCTCCTTCGGTCCTCCGATCGTTGTCAGAAGTAAGTTGGCCGCAGTGTTATCACTCATGGTTATGGCA
GCACTGCATAATTCTCTTACTGTCATGCCATCCGTAAGATGCTTTTCTGTGACTGGTGAGTACTCAACCA
AGTCATTCTGAGAATAGTGTATGCGGCGACCGAGTTGCTCTTGCCCGGCGTCAATACGGGATAATACCGC
GCCACATAGCAGAACTTTAAAAGTGCTCATCATTGGAAAACGTTCTTCGGGGCGAAAACTCTCAAGGATC
TTACCGCTGTTGAGATCCAGTTCGATGTAACCCACTCGTGCACCCAACTGATCTTCAGCATCTTTTACTT
TCACCAGCGTTTCTGGGTGAGCAAAAACAGGAAGGCAAAATGCCGCAAAAAAGGGAATAAGGGCGACACG
GAAATGTTGAATACTCATACTCTTCCTTTTTCAATATTATTGAAGCATTTATCAGGGTTATTGTCTCATG
AGCGGATACATATTTGAATGTATTTAGAAAAATAAACAAATAGGGGTTCCGCGCACATTTCCCCGAAAAG
TGCCACCTAAATTGTAAGCGTTAATATTTTGTTAAAATTCGCGTTAAATTTTTGTTAAATCAGCTCATTT
TTTAACCAATAGGCCGAAATCGGCAAAATCCCTTATAAATCAAAAGAATAGACCGAGATAGGGT
[37 nt withheld, positions 975-1011]
AAAGAACGTGGACTCCAACGTCAAAGG
[49 nt withheld, positions 1039-1087]
T
[91 nt withheld, positions 1089-1179]
G
[124 nt withheld, positions 1181-1304]
CCCATTCGCCATTCAGGCTGCGCAACTGTTGGGAAGGGCGATCGGTGCGGGCCTCTTCGCTATTACGCCA
GCTGGCGAAAGGGGGATGTGCTGCAAGGCGATTAAGTTGGGTAACGCCAGGGTTTTCCCAGTCACGACGT
TGTAAAACGACGGCCAGTGAGCGCGCCTCGTTCATTCACGTTTTTGAACCCGTGGAGGACGGGCAGACTC
GCGGTGCAAATGTGTTTTACAGCGTGATGGAGCAGATGAAGATGCTCGACACGCTGCAGAACACGCAGCT
AGATTAACCCTAGAAAGATAATCATATTGTGACGTACGTTAAAGATAATCATGTGTAAAATTGACGCATG
TGTTTTATCGGTCTGTATATCGAGGTTTATTTATTAATTTGAATAGATATTAAGTTTTATTATATTTACA
CTTACATACTAATAATAAATTCAACAAACAATTTATTTATGTTTATTTATTTATTAAAAAAAACAAAAAC
TCAAAATTTCTTCTATAAAGTAACAAAACTTTTATGAGGGACAGCCCCCCCCCAAAGCCCCCAGGGATGT
AATTACGTCCCTCCCCCGCTAGGGGGCAGCAGCGAGCCGCCCGGGGCTCCGCTCCGGTCCGGCGCTCCCC
CCGCATCCCCGAGCCGGCAGCGTGCGGGGACAGCCCGGGCACGGGGAAGGTGGCACGGGATCGCTTTCCT
CTGAACGCTTCTCGCTGCTCTTTGAGCCTGCAGACACCTGGGGGGATACGGGGAAAAGGCGAACGCGTGG
GTAGGGGAGGCGCTTTTCCCAAGGCAGTCTGGAGCATGCGCTTTAGCAGCCCCGCTGGGCACTTGGCGCT
ACACAAGTGGCCTCTGGCCTCGCACACATTCCACATCCACCGGTAGGCGCCAACCGGCTCCGTTCTTTGG
TGGCCCCTTCGCGCCACCTTCTACTCCTCCCCTAGTCAGGAAGTTCCCCCCCGCCCCGCAGCTCGCGTCG
TGCAGGACGTGACAAATGGAAGTAGCACGTCTCACTAGTCTCGTGCAGATGGACAGCACCGCTGAGCAAT
GGAAGCGGGTAGGCCTTTGGGGCAGCGGCCAATAGCAGCTTTGCTCCTTCGCTTTCTGGGCTCAGAGGCT
GGGAAGGGGTGGGTCCGGGGGCGGGCTCAGGGGCGGGCTCAGGGGCGGGGCGGGCGCCCGAAGGTCCTCC
GGAGGCCCGGCATTCTGCACGCTTCAAAAGCGCACGTCTGCCGCGCTGTTCTCCTCTTCCTCATCTCCGG
GCCTTTCGACCTGCAGCCCAAGCTTCACCATGACCGAGTACAAGCCCACGGTGCGCCTCGCCACCCGCGA
CGACGTCCCCAGGGCCGTACGCACCCTCGCCGCCGCGTTCGCCGACTACCCCGCCACGCGCCACACCGTC
GATCCGGACCGCCACATCGAGCGGGTCACCGAGCTGCAAGAACTCTTCCTCACGCGCGTCGGGCTCGACA
TCGGCAAGGTGTGGGTCGCGGACGACGGCGCCGCGGTGGCGGTCTGGACCACGCCGGAGAGCGTCGAAGC
GGGGGCGGTGTTCGCCGAGATCGGCCCGCGCATGGCCGAGTTGAGCGGTTCCCGGCTGGCCGCGCAGCAA
CAGATGGAAGGCCTCCTGGCGCCGCACCGGCCCAAGGAGCCCGCGTGGTTCCTGGCCACCGTCGGCGTCT
CGCCCGACCACCAGGGCAAGGGTCTGGGCAGCGCCGTCGTGCTCCCCGGAGTGGAGGCGGCCGAGCGCGC
CGGGGTGCCCGCCTTCCTGGAGACCTCCGCGCCCCGCAACCTCCCCTTCTACGAGCGGCTCGGCTTCACC
GTCACCGCCGACGTCGAGGTGCCCGAAGGACCGCGCACCTGGTGCATGACCCGCAAGCCCGGTGCCTGAG
CGGCCCGTTTAAACCCGCTGATCAGCCTCGACTGTGCCTTCTAGTTGCCAGCCATCTGTTGTTTGCCCCT
CCCCCGTGCCTTCCTTGACCCTGGAAGGTGCCACTCCCACTGTCCTTTCCTAATAAAATGAGGAAATTGC
ATCGCATTGTCTGAGTAGGTGTCATTCTATTCTGGGGGGTGGGGTGGGGCAGGACAGCAAGGGGGAGGAT
TGGGAAGACAATAGCAGGCATGCTGGGGATGCGGTGGGCTCTATGGCTTCTGAGGCGGAACGCGATATGT
ACGGGCCAGATATACGCGTCGCAGAACAAACGCCCAGAACCGAAGGCCGGAGCCCAGACGCCGCAGCAGC
CCAGCCTGCGTTGTAACCCGGTCCCCATAGCAACCAACTACCGCAGACTACTCTCGCAAGCGCTGTTCTG
CTTGTGACCCGGACCGGCTTCTCTTCCGCTTCCGGTCCCACAATCCTCTGTCGGCCTAGAAGAGCTTTGC
ATTGTGGGAGCTCCTTCCTTTCTCGCTCCCCGGCCATCTTGGCGGCTGGTGTTGGTGAGTGAGCTCTGCG
GGGTAAACGATTAGGCGGCTCGGGGAGCTCCGCTAGCTGGTGTTTGACGCTCTGGATTATAATCCTCTCT
TCTGTCCTCTGTGTATGCTAGGTTGGGGGTTGTCCCGCACCTAGAGCTAGCGCCCAGCTTAAGCCACCAT
GACCGACTTCATCGACGAGGAGGTGCTGATGAGCCTGGTGATCGAGATGGGCCTGGACAGAATCAAGGAG
CTGCCCGAGCTGTGGCTGGGCCAGAACGAGTTCGACTTCATGACCGACGGATCCGGCAGCATGGCCGAGA
TCGGAACCGGCTTCCCTTTCGACCCTCACTACGTGGAGGTGCTGGGAGAACGGATGCACTACGTGGACGT
GGGACCTAGAGACGGAACACCAGTGCTGTTCCTGCACGGAAACCCCACAAGCAGCTACGTCTGGCGGAAC
ATCATCCCCCACGTGGCCCCTACACACAGATGTATCGCCCCAGACCTGATCGGCATGGGAAAGAGCGACA
AGCCCGACCTGGGCTACTTCTTCGACGACCACGTGCGGTTCATGGACGCTTTCATCGAGGCCCTGGGACT
GGAAGAGGTGGTGCTGGTCATCCACGATTGGGGAAGCGCTCTGGGCTTCCATTGGGCCAAGAGGAACCCA
GAGAGGGTCAAGGGCATCGCCTTCATGGAGTTCATCCGGCCTATCCCCACTTGGGACGAGTGGCCAGAAT
TCGCCAGGGAGACCTTCCAGGCTTTCAGAACCACCGACGTGGGCAGGAAGCTGATCATCGACCAGAACGT
GTTCATCGAGGGAACCCTGCCTATGGGAGTCGTGAGACCTCTGACCGAGGTGGAGATGGACCACTACAGG
GAGCCCTTCCTGAACCCAGTGGACAGAGAGCCTCTGTGGAGATTCCCCAACGAGCTGCCTATCGCCGGAG
AACCAGCCAATATCGTGGCCCTGGTGGAGGAGTACATGGATTGGCTGCACCAGAGCCCCGTGCCTAAGCT
GCTGTTTTGGGGCACACCAGGAGTGCTGATTCCTCCAGCAGAAGCCGCTAGACTGGCCAAAAGCCTGCCT
AATTGCAAGGCCGTGGACATCGGCCCAGGACTGAATCTGCTGCAGGAGGACAACCCCGACCTGATTGGAA
GCGAGATTGCCCGGTGGCTCAGTACCCTGGAGATCAGCGGCAGCGCTGGCTCTGCTGGAGACATGAGAGC
TGCCAACCTTTGGCCAAGCCCGCTCATGATCAAACGCTCTAAGAAGAACAGCCTGGCCTTGTCCCTGACG
GCCGACCAGATGGTCAGTGCCTTGTTGGATGCTGAGCCCCCCATACTCTATTCCGAGTATGATCCTACCA
GACCCTTCAGTGAAGCTTCGATGATGGGCTTACTGACCAACCTGGCAGACAGGGAGCTGGTTCACATGAT
CAACTGGGCGAAGAGGGTGCCAGGCTTTGTGGATTTGACCCTCCATGATCAGGTCCACCTTCTAGAATGT
GCCTGGCTAGAGATCCTGATGATTGGTCTCGTCTGGCGCTCCATGGAGCACCCAGTGAAGCTACTGTTTG
CTCCTAACTTGCTCTTGGACAGGAACCAGGGAAAATGTGTAGAGGGCATGGTGGAGATCTTCGACATGCT
GCTGGCTACATCATCTCGGTTCCGCATGATGAATCTGCAGGGAGAGGAGTTTGTGTGCCTCAAATCTATT
ATTTTGCTTAATTCTGGAGTGTACACATTTCTGTCCAGCACCCTGAAGTCTCTGGAAGAGAAGGACCATA
TCCACCGAGTCCTGGACAAGATCACAGACACTTTGATCCACCTGATGGCCAAGGCAGGCCTGACCCTGCA
GCAGCAGCACCAGCGGCTGGCCCAGCTCCTCCTCATCCTCTCCCACATCAGGCACATGAGTAACAAAGGC
ATGGAGCATCTGTACAGCATGAAGTGCAAGAACGTGGTGCCCCTCTATGACCTGCTGCTGGAGATGCTGG
ACGCCCACCGCCTACATGCGCCCACTAGCCGTGGAGGGGCATCCGTGGAGGAGACGGACCAAAGCCACTT
GGCCACTGCGGGCTCTACTTCATCGGGTACCTCTAGACCAGGCGAACGACCGTTTCAATGCCGGATATGT
ATGAGGAACTTCTCCGAGGAGGCAAACTTGAGGCGCCACACCCGAACACATACAGGAGAAAAGCCATTCC
AATGTCGAATTTGTATGCGCAATTTTTCAGATCACTCAAGCCTCAAGCGACACCTCCGCACACATACTGG
TTCACAGAAGCCCTTTCAGTGCAGGATTTGTATGCGCAACTTTAGCCAATCAGCGAACCTTTTGCGGCAC
ACTAGAACGCATACAGGTGAGAAGCCTTTCCAGTGTCGCATCTGTATGCGGAACTTCAGCGACCCCAGTT
CATTGAAGAGGCATTTGCGAACTCACACCGGTTCTCAAAAACCTTTTCAGTGCCGAATTTGTATGCGCAA
CTTCAGCCAACAAACAAATTTGACGAGACACACGCGCACGCACACCGGGGAAAAACCGTTTCAATGTCGA
ATCTGCATGCGCAATTTTAGCGATGCGACACAACTTGTTAGGCATCTGCGCACACACTTGCGGGGAAGCG
GAGCTGGTAAGCCTATCCCTAACCCTCTCCTCGGTCTCGATTCTACCTGAGTCGACAATCAACCTCTGGA
TTACAAAATTTGTGAAAGATTGACTGGTATTCTTAACTATGTTGCTCCTTTTACGCTATGTGGATACGCT
GCTTTAATGCCTTTGTATCATGCGTTAACTAAACTTGTTTATTGCAGCTTATAATGGTTACAAATAAAGC
AATAGCATCACAAATTTCACAAATAAAGCATTTTTTTCACTGCATTCTAGTTGTGGTTTGTCCAAACTCA
TCAATGTATCTTATCATGTCTGGAATTGACTCAAATGATGTCAATTAGTCTATCAGAAGCTCATCTGGTC
TCCCTTCCGGGGGACAAGACATCCCTGTTTAATATTTAAACAGCAGTGTTCCCAAACTGGGTTCTTATAT
CCCTTGCTCTGGTCAACCAGGTTGCAGGGTTTCCTGTCCTCACAGGAACGAAGTCCCTAAAGAAACAGTG
GCAGCCAGGTTTAGCCCCGGAATTGACTGGATTCCTTTTTTAGGGCCCATTGGTATGGCTTTTTCCCCGT
ATCCCCCCAGGTGTCTGCAGGCTCAAAGAGCAGCGAGAAGCGTTCAGAGGAAAGCGATCCCGTGCCACCT
TCCCCGTGCCCGGGCTGTCCCCGCACGCTGCCGGCTCGGGGATGCGGGGGGAGCGCCGGACCGGAGCGGA
GCCCCGGGCGGCTCGCTGCTGCCCCCTAGCGGGGGAGGGACGTAATTACATCCCTGGGGGCTTTGGGGGG
GGGCTGTCCCTGATATCTATAACAAGAAAATATATATATAATAAGTTATCACGTAAGTAGAACATGAAAT
AACAATATAATTATCGTATGAGTTAAATCTTAAAAGTCACGTAAAAGATAATCATGCGTCATTTTGACTC
ACGCGGTCGTTATAGTTCAAAATCAGTGACACTTACCGCATTGACAAGCACGCCTCACGGGAGCTCCAAG
CGGCGACTGAGATGTCCTAAATGCACAGCGACGGATTCGCGCTATTTAGAAAGAGAGAGCAATATTTCAA
GAATGCATGCGTCAATTTTACGCAGACTATCTTTCTAGGGTTAATCTAGCTGCATCAGGATCATATCGTC
GGGTCTTTTTTCCGGCTCAGTCATCGCCCAAGCTGGCGCTATCTGGGCATCGGGGAGGAAGAAGCCCGTG
CCTTTTCCCGCGAGGTTGAAGCGGCATGGAAAGAGTTTGCCGAGGATGACTGCTGCTGCATTGACGTTGA
GCGAAAACGCACGTTTACCATGATGATTCGGGAAGGTGTGGCCATGCACGCCTTTAACGGTGAACTGTTC
GTTCAGGCCACCTGGGATACCAGTTCGTCGCGGCTTTTCCGGACACAGTTCCGGATGGTCAGCCCGAAGC
GCATCAGCAACCCGAACAATACCGGCGACAGCCGGAACTGCCGTGCCGGTGTGCAGATTAATGACAGCGG
TGCGGCGCTGGGATATTACGTCAGCGAGGACGGGTATCCTGGCTGGATGCCGCAGAAATGGACATGGATA
CCCCGTGAGTTACCCGGCGGGCGCGCTTGGCGTAATCATGGTCATAGCTGTTTCCTGTGTGAAATTGTTA
TCCGCTCACAATTCCACACAACATACGAGCCGGAAGCATAAAGTGTAAAGCCTGGGGTGCCTAATGAGTG
AGCTAACTCACATTAATTGCGTTGCGCTCACTGCCCGCTTTCCAGTCGGGAAACCTGTCGTGCCAGCTGC
ATTAATGAATCGGCCAACGCGCGGGGAGAGGCGGTTTGCGTATTGGGCGCTCTTCCGCTTCCTCGCTCAC
TGACTCGCTGCGCTCGGTCGTTCGGCTGCGGCGAGCGGTATCAGCTCACTCAAAGGCGGTAATACGGTTA
TCCACAGAATCAGGGGATAACGCAGGAAAGAACATGTGAGCAAAAGGCCAGCAAAAGGCCAGGAACCGTA
AAAAGGCCGCGTTGCTGGCGTTTTTCCATAGGCTCCGCCCCCCTGACGAGCATCACAAAAATCGACGCTC
AAGTCAGAGGTGGCGAAACCCGACAGGACTATAAAGATACCAGGCGTTTCCCCCTGGAAGCTCCCTCGTG
CGCTCTCCTGTTCCGACCCTGCCGCTTACCGGATACCTGTCCGCCTTTCTCCCTTCGGGAAGCGTGGCGC
TTTCTCATAGCTCACGCTGTAGGTATCTCAGTTCGGTGTAGGTCGTTCGCTCCAAGCTGGGCTGTGTGCA
CGAACCCCCCGTTCAGCCCGACCGCTGCGCCTTATCCGGTAACTATCGTCTTGAGTCCAACCCGGTAAGA
CACGACTTATCGCCACTGGCAGCAGCCACTGGTAACAGGATTAGCAGAGCGAGGTATGTAGGCGGTGCTA
CAGAGTTCTTGAAGTGGTGGCCTAACTACGGCTACACTAGAAGAACAGTATTTGGTATCTGCGCTCTGCT
GAAGCCAGTTACCTTCGGAAAAAGAGTTGGTAGCTCTTGATCCGGCAAACAAACCACCGCTGGTAGCGGT
GGTTTTTTTGTTTGCAAGCAGCAGATTACGCGCAGAAAAAAAGGATCTCAAGAAGATCCTTTGATCTTTT
CTACGGGGTCTGACGCTCAGTGGAACGAAAACTCACGTTAAGGGATTTTGGTCATGAGATTATCAAAAAG
GATCTTCACCTAGATCCTTTTAAATTAAAAATGAAGTTTTAAATCAATCTAAAGTATATATGAGTAAACT
TGGTCTGACAGTTACCAATGCTTAATCAGTGAGGCACCTATCTCAGCGATCTGTCTATTTCGTTCATCCA
TAGTTGCCTGACTCCCCGTCGTGTAGATAACTACGATACGGGAGGGCTTACCATCTGGCCCCAGTGCTGC
AATGATACCGCGAG
Features (pLannotate 1.2.2; 22 found; start..end, strand, type, name):
    719..823     -  promoter       AmpR promoter: bla
    876..1304    -  rep_origin     f1 ori (sequence partly withheld): f1 bacteriophage origin of replication; arrow indicates direction of (+) strand synthesis
   1309..1464    -  CDS            lacZα (fragment): LacZα fragment of β-galactosidase; lacZ fragment
   1466..1585    +  CDS            B (fragment): PORTL_LAMBD - Experimental evidence at protein level: Swiss-Prot protein existence level 1. Forms the portal vertex of the capsid (PubMed:6228056, PubMed:6232391). This portal plays critical roles in head assembly, genome packaging, neck/tail attachment, and genome ejection (Probable). The portal protein multimerizes as a single ring-shaped homododecamer arranged around a central channel (PubMed:6232391). Binds to the terminase subunits to form the packaging machine (PubMed:7799432). From Escherichia phage lambda (Bacteriophage lambda).
   2073..2572    +  promoter       PGK promoter: mouse phosphoglycerate kinase 1 promoter
   2594..3193    +  CDS            PuroR: puromycin N-acetyltransferase; pac from Streptomyces alboniger; confers resistance to puromycin
   3226..3450    +  polyA_signal   bGH poly(A) signal: bovine growth hormone polyadenylation signal
   3896..4030    +  CDS            Cited4 (fragment): CITE4_MOUSE - Also known as Mrg2 From Mus musculus (Mouse).
   4025..4903    +  CDS            dhaA: DHAA_PSEPV - Experimental evidence at protein level: Swiss-Prot protein existence level 1. Catalyzes hydrolytic cleavage of carbon-halogen bonds in halogenated aliphatic compounds, leading to the formation of the corresponding primary alcohols, halide ions and protons. Has a broad substrate specificity, as it is able to dehalogenate mono- and di- chlorinated and brominated alkanes (up to at least C10), and the two isomers of 1,3-dichloropropene to 3-chloroallyl alcohol; the highest activity was found with 1,2-dibromoethane, while no activity was observed with the analog 1,2-dichloroethane. Fro
   4928..5809    +  CDS            ERT2 (fragment): mutated ligand-binding domain of the human estrogen receptor (Feil et al., 1997)
   6269..6285    +  CDS            ZFHD1 (DNA binding domain) (fragment): composite human DNA-binding domain composed of domains from the transcription factors Zif268 and Oct-1 (Pomerantz et al., 1995)
   6350..6390    +  CDS            V5 tag (fragment): epitope tag from simian virus 5
   6401..6507    +  misc_feature   WPRE (fragment): woodchuck hepatitis virus posttranscriptional regulatory element
   6516..6637    +  polyA_signal   SV40 poly(A) signal: SV40 polyadenylation signal
   6655..6747    +  ncRNA          G-CSF SLDE: Accession: RF00183 - G-CSF factor stem-loop destabilising element (SLDE)
   7444..7911    +  CDS            B (fragment): PORTL_LAMBD - Experimental evidence at protein level: Swiss-Prot protein existence level 1. Forms the portal vertex of the capsid (PubMed:6228056, PubMed:6232391). This portal plays critical roles in head assembly, genome packaging, neck/tail attachment, and genome ejection (Probable). The portal protein multimerizes as a single ring-shaped homododecamer arranged around a central channel (PubMed:6232391). Binds to the terminase subunits to form the packaging machine (PubMed:7799432). From Escherichia phage lambda (Bacteriophage lambda).
   7949..7965    -  protein_bind   lac operator: The lac repressor binds to the lac operator to inhibit transcription in E. coli. This inhibition can be relieved by adding lactose or isopropyl-β-D-thiogalactopyranoside (IPTG). lac repressor encoded by lacI
   7973..8003    -  promoter       lac promoter: promoter for the E. coli lac operon
   8018..8039    -  protein_bind   CAP binding site: CAP binding activates transcription in the presence of cAMP. E. coli catabolite activator protein
   8052..8144    -  CDS            lacI (fragment): lac repressor; lacI; The lac repressor binds to the lac operator to inhibit transcription in E. coli. This inhibition can be relieved by adding lactose or isopropyl-β-D-thiogalactopyranoside (IPTG).
   8327..8915    -  rep_origin     ori: high-copy-number ColE1/pMB1/pBR322/pUC origin of replication
   9086..718     -  CDS            AmpR (across the origin): β-lactamase; bla; confers resistance to ampicillin, carbenicillin, and related antibiotics
