[The description below was written by a language model from this plasmid's Addgene catalogue record and pLannotate feature annotations shown in this document.]
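Description:
pVF152 is a mammalian expression plasmid built on a PiggyBac backbone. According to its record it can be used either directly as an expression vector or as transposon cargo for genomic insertion by PiggyBac transposase. It is propagated in E. coli as a high-copy plasmid through a ColE1/pUC-type origin and selected with ampicillin (AmpR with its bla promoter). An f1 origin and remnants of a lacZα/lac promoter cloning region are also present. The automated annotation does not call the PiggyBac terminal repeats, so their positions cannot be stated from the table. Short lambda-derived fragments that flank the mammalian cassettes look like backbone stuffer sequence.

The payload is a synthetic fusion protein, CITED2_WT-HaloTag-ERD-ZF1, assembled by Gibson cloning. In the feature table it reads as a short CITED-family segment (matched by the annotator to mouse Cited4, presumably by homology to the named CITED2 sequence). This is followed by the dhaA-derived haloalkane dehalogenase that forms HaloTag, then an estrogen receptor ligand-binding domain resembling ERT2, a region with only a brief zinc-finger DNA-binding match, and a V5 epitope tag. A partial WPRE and an SV40 poly(A) signal lie downstream. This layout suggests a synthetic transcription factor: the CITED2 segment would be tethered to DNA by the zinc-finger domain, the estrogen receptor domain would offer ligand control, and HaloTag would allow fluorescent ligand labelling. The record does not spell out this application. No promoter for the fusion is annotated or stated. A separate cassette of mouse PGK promoter, puromycin N-acetyltransferase and bGH poly(A) signal allows puromycin selection of transfected or stably integrated mammalian cells.
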