Addgene plasmid #240168: pVF152
Purpose: expression vector or PiggyBac-insertable cargo for expressing CITED2_WT-HaloTag-ERD-ZF1
Depositing lab: Max Staller. Depositing organization: University of California, Berkeley.
Backbone
  Vector backbone: PiggyBac
  Vector type: Mammalian Expression
Growth in bacteria
  Bacterial resistance: Ampicillin, 100 μg/mL
  Growth temperature: 37°C
  Growth strain: DH5alpha
  Copy number: High Copy
Gene/Insert
  Gene/Insert name: CITED2_WT-HaloTag-ERD-ZF1
  Species: Synthetic
  Cloning method: Gibson Cloning
Terms and licenses: Academic/Nonprofit Terms; Industry Terms: Not Available to Industry
How to cite: pVF152 was a gift from Max Staller (Addgene plasmid # 240168 ; http://n2t.net/addgene:240168 ; RRID:Addgene_240168)
